>Addgene plasmid #31669 | pGEX-PPP1R12A wt | addgene full sequence | sequence record 342404 | Addgene NGS Result
TTGTGAGCGGATAACAATTTCACACAGGAAACAGTATTCATGTCCCCTATACTAGGTTATTGGAAAATTA
AGGGCCTTGTGCAACCCACTCGACTTCTTTTGGAATATCTTGAAGAAAAATATGAAGAGCATTTGTATGA
GCGCGATGAAGGTGATAAATGGCGAAACAAAAAGTTTGAATTGGGTTTGGAGTTTCCCAATCTTCCTTAT
TATATTGATGGTGATGTTAAATTAACACAGTCTATGGCCATCATACGTTATATAGCTGACAAGCACAACA
TGTTGGGTGGTTGTCCAAAAGAGCGTGCAGAGATTTCAATGCTTGAAGGAGCGGTTTTGGATATTAGATA
CGGTGTTTCGAGAATTGCATATAGTAAAGACTTTGAAACTCTCAAAGTTGATTTTCTTAGCAAGCTACCT
GAAATGCTGAAAATGTTCGAAGATCGTTTATGTCATAAAACATATTTAAATGGTGATCATGTAACCCATC
CTGACTTCATGTTGTATGACGCTCTTGATGTTGTTTTATACATGGACCCAATGTGCCTGGATGCGTTCCC
AAAATTAGTTTGTTTTAAAAAACGTATTGAAGCTATCCCACAAATTGATAAGTACTTGAAATCCAGCAAG
TATATAGCATGGCCTTTGCAGGGCTGGCAAGCCACGTTTGGTGGTGGCGACCATCCTCCAAAATCGGATC
TGGTTCCGCGTGGATCCCCGAATTCGCAGATGGCGGACGCGAAGCAGAAGCGGAACGAGCAGCTGAAACG
CTGGATCGGCTCCGAGACGGACCTCGAGCCTCCGGTGGTGAAGCGCCAGAAGACCAAGGTGAAGTTCGAC
GATGGCGCCGTCTTCCTGGCTGCTTGCTCCAGCGGCGACACGGACGAGGTCCTCAAGCTGCTGCACCGCG
GCGCCGACATCAATTACGCCAATGTGGACGGACTCACTGCCCTGCACCAGGCTTGCATTGATGACAATGT
TGATATGGTGAAGTTTCTGGTAGAAAATGGAGCAAATATTAATCAACCTGATAATGAAGGCTGGATACCA
CTACATGCAGCAGCTTCCTGTGGATATCTTGATATTGCAGAGTTTTTGATTGGTCAAGGAGCACATGTAG
GGGCTGTCAACAGTGAAGGAGATACACCTTTAGATATTGCGGAGGAGGAGGCAATGGAAGAGCTACTTCA
AAATGAAGTTAATCGGCAAGGGGTTGATATAGAAGCAGCTCGAAAGGAAGAAGAACGGATCATGCTTAGA
GATGCCAGGCAGTGGCTAAATAGTGGTCATATAAATGATGTCCGGCATGCAAAATCTGGAGGTACAGCAC
TTCACGTTGCAGCTGCTAAAGGCTATACGGAAGTTTTAAAACTTTTAATACAGGCAGGCTATGATGTTAA
TATTAAAGACTATGATGGCTGGACACCTCTTCATGCTGCAGCTCATTGGGGTAAAGAAGAAGCATGTCGA
ATTTTAGTGGACAATCTGTGTGATATGGAGATGGTCAACAAAGTGGGCCAAACAGCCTTTGATGTAGCAG
ATGAAGACATTTTAGGATATTTAGAAGAGTTGCAAAAGAAACAAAATCTGCTCCATAGTGAAAAACGGGA
CAAGAAATCTCCACTAATTGAATCAACAGCAAATATGGACAATAATCAGTCACAGAAGACCTTTAAAAAC
AAAGAGACGTTGATTATTGAACCAGAGAAAAATGCATCCCGTATTGAATCTCTGGAACAAGAAAAGGTTG
ATGAAGAAGAAGAAGGAAAGAAGGATGAGTCTAGCTGCTCTAGTGAAGAAGATGAGGAAGATGACTCGGA
ATCAGAAGCTGAAACAGATAAGACAAAACCCCTGGCTTCTGTAACTAATGCCAACACTTCTAGTACACAA
GCAGCTCCTGTAGCTGTTACAACACCTACTGTGTCATCAGGTCAAGCAACACCTACATCACCTATTAAAA
AGTTTCCAACCACAGCTACAAAAATTTCTCCCAAAGAAGAAGAGAGAAAAGATGAGTCTCCTGCAACTTG
GAGGTTAGGACTTAGAAAGACGGGCAGCTATGGTGCACTTGCTGAAATCACAGCATCTAAAGAGGGTCAG
AAAGAAAAAGATACTGCAGGTGTTACACGTTCAGCTTCAAGTCCCAGACTTTCCTCCTCTTTGGATAATA
AAGAAAAGGAGAAAGATAGTAAAGGAACTAGGCTTGCATATGTTGCACCTACAATACCAAGACGACTAGC
CAGTACATCTGACATTGAAGAGAAAGAAAACAGAGATTCTTCAAGTTTGCGAACAAGTAGTTCATATACA
AGGAGAAAATGGGAAGATGATCTTAAAAAAAATAGCTCAGTTAATGAAGGATCAACGTATCATAAAAGTT
GCTCCTTTGGTAGAAGACAAGATGATTTGATTAGTTCTAGTGTTCCAAGCACCACATCAACACCAACAGT
TACCTCTGCAGCTGGGCTTCAGAAAAGCCTGCTTTCCAGCACAAGCACTACTACAAAGATTACAACGGGT
TCTTCCTCAGCAGGCACACAAAGCAGTACCTCAAATCGTTTGTGGGCTGAGGATAGTACTGAGAAAGAAA
AGGACAGTGTTCCTACGGCAGTGACCATTCCTGTTGCTCCAACTGTTGTAAATGCTGCAGCTTCTACCAC
AACCCTGACTACAACTACTGCTGGCACTGTCTCCTCCACAACAGAGGTCAGGGAGAGACGCAGATCATAC
CTCACTCCTGTTAGGGATGAAGAGTCTGAATCCCAAAGAAAAGCAAGATCTAGACAAGCAAGACAATCTA
GAAGATCAACACAGGGAGTGACATTAACTGATCTTCAAGAAGCTGAGAAAACAATAGGAAGAAGTCGTTC
TACCCGAACCAGAGAACAAGAAAATGAAGAAAAAGAAAAAGAGGAAAAAGAGAAACAAGATAAAGAGAAA
CAAGAAGAAAAGAAGGAGTCAGAAACATCTAGAGAAGATGAATATAAACAAAAGTACTCCAGAACGTATG
ATGAGACTTACCAGCGTTATAGGCCAGTATCAACTTCAAGTTCAACCACTCCATCCTCTTCACTTTCTAC
TATGAGCAGTTCACTGTATGCTTCAAGTCAACTAAACAGGCCAAATAGTCTTGTAGGCATAACTTCTGCT
TACTCCAGAGGAATAACAAAAGAAAATGAAAGAGAGGGAGAAAAAAGAGAAGAGGAGAAAGAAGGAGAAG
ATAAATCACAACCTAAATCAATCAGAGAACGACGACGACCAAGAGAGAAAAGAAGATCTACAGGAGTTTC
ATTTTGGACACAAGATAGTGATGAAAATGAACAAGAACAACAATCAGACACAGAAGAGGGATCCAATAAG
AAAGAAACTCAGACGGATTCCATTTCTAGATATGAAACCAGTTCTACATCAGCTGGTGATCGATATGATT
CCTTGCTGGGTCGCTCTGGATCATACAGTTACTTAGAAGAAAGAAAACCTTACAGCAGCAGGCTAGAAAA
GGATGACTCAACTGACTTTAAAAAGCTTTATGAACAAATTCTAGCTGAAAATGAAAAGCTGAAGGCACAG
CTACATGATACAAATATGGAACTAACAGATCTTAAATTACAGTTGGAAAAGGCCACCCAGAGACAAGAAA
GATTTGCTGATAGATCACTGTTGGAAATGGAAAAAAGGGAACGAAGAGCTCTAGAAAGAAGAATATCTGA
AATGGAAGAAGAGCTCAAAATGTTACCAGACCTAAAAGCAGACAACCAGAGGCTAAAGGATGAAAATGGG
GCCTTGATCAGAGTTATAAGCAAACTTTCCAAATAACGGCCGCATCGTGACTGACTGACGATCTGCCTCG
CGCGTTTCGGTGATGACGGTGAAAACCTCTGACACATGCAGCTCCCGGAGACGGTCACAGCTTGTCTGTA
AGCGGATGCCGGGAGCAGACAAGCCCGTCAGGGCGCGTCAGCGGGTGTTGGCGGGTGTCGGGGCGCAGCC
ATGACCCAGTCACGTAGCGATAGCGGAGTGTATAATTCTTGAAGACGAAAGGGCCTCGTGATACGCCTAT
TTTTATAGGTTAATGTCATGATAATAATGGTTTCTTAGACGTCAGGTGGCACTTTTCGGGGAAATGTGCG
CGGAACCCCTATTTGTTTATTTTTCTAAATACATTCAAATATGTATCCGCTCATGAGACAATAACCCTGA
TAAATGCTTCAATAATATTGAAAAAGGAAGAGTATGAGTATTCAACATTTCCGTGTCGCCCTTATTCCCT
TTTTTGCGGCATTTTGCCTTCCTGTTTTTGCTCACCCAGAAACGCTGGTGAAAGTAAAAGATGCTGAAGA
TCAGTTGGGTGCACGAGTGGGTTACATCGAACTGGATCTCAACAGCGGTAAGATCCTTGAGAGTTTTCGC
CCCGAAGAACGTTTTCCAATGATGAGCACTTTTAAAGTTCTGCTATGTGGCGCGGTATTATCCCGTGTTG
ACGCCGGGCAAGAGCAACTCGGTCGCCGCATACACTATTCTCAGAATGACTTGGTTGAGTACTCACCAGT
CACAGAAAAGCATCTTACGGATGGCATGACAGTAAGAGAATTATGCAGTGCTGCCATAACCATGAGTGAT
AACACTGCGGCCAACTTACTTCTGACAACGATCGGAGGACCGAAGGAGCTAACCGCTTTTTTGCACAACA
TGGGGGATCATGTAACTCGCCTTGATCGTTGGGAACCGGAGCTGAATGAAGCCATACCAAACGACGAGCG
TGACACCACGATGCCTGCAGCAATGGCAACAACGTTGCGCAAACTATTAACTGGCGAACTACTTACTCTA
GCTTCCCGGCAACAATTAATAGACTGGATGGAGGCGGATAAAGTTGCAGGACCACTTCTGCGCTCGGCCC
TTCCGGCTGGCTGGTTTATTGCTGATAAATCTGGAGCCGGTGAGCGTGGGTCTCGCGGTATCATTGCAGC
ACTGGGGCCAGATGGTAAGCCCTCCCGTATCGTAGTTATCTACACGACGGGGAGTCAGGCAACTATGGAT
GAACGAAATAGACAGATCGCTGAGATAGGTGCCTCACTGATTAAGCATTGGTAACTGTCAGACCAAGTTT
ACTCATATATACTTTAGATTGATTTAAAACTTCATTTTTAATTTAAAAGGATCTAGGTGAAGATCCTTTT
TGATAATCTCATGACCAAAATCCCTTAACGTGAGTTTTCGTTCCACTGAGCGTCAGACCCCGTAGAAAAG
ATCAAAGGATCTTCTTGAGATCCTTTTTTTCTGCGCGTAATCTGCTGCTTGCAAACAAAAAAACCACCGC
TACCAGCGGTGGTTTGTTTGCCGGATCAAGAGCTACCAACTCTTTTTCCGAAGGTAACTGGCTTCAGCAG
AGCGCAGATACCAAATACTGTCCTTCTAGTGTAGCCGTAGTTAGGCCACCACTTCAAGAACTCTGTAGCA
CCGCCTACATACCTCGCTCTGCTAATCCTGTTACCAGTGGCTGCTGCCAGTGGCGATAAGTCGTGTCTTA
CCGGGTTGGACTCAAGACGATAGTTACCGGATAAGGCGCAGCGGTCGGGCTGAACGGGGGGTTCGTGCAC
ACAGCCCAGCTTGGAGCGAACGACCTACACCGAACTGAGATACCTACAGCGTGAGCTATGAGAAAGCGCC
ACGCTTCCCGAAGGGAGAAAGGCGGACAGGTATCCGGTAAGCGGCAGGGTCGGAACAGGAGAGCGCACGA
GGGAGCTTCCAGGGGGAAACGCCTGGTATCTTTATAGTCCTGTCGGGTTTCGCCACCTCTGACTTGAGCG
TCGATTTTTGTGATGCTCGTCAGGGGGGCGGAGCCTATGGAAAAACGCCAGCAACGCGGCCTTTTTACGG
TTCCTGGCCTTTTGCTGGCCTTTTGCTCACATGTTCTTTCCTGCGTTATCCCCTGATTCTGTGGATAACC
GTATTACCGCCTTTGAGTGAGCTGATACCGCTCGCCGCAGCCGAACGACCGAGCGCAGCGAGTCAGTGAG
CGAGGAAGCGGAAGAGCGCCTGATGCGGTATTTTCTCCTTACGCATCTGTGCGGTATTTCACACCGCATA
AATTCCGACACCATCGAATGGCGCAAAACCTTTCGCGGTATGGCATGATAGCGCCCGGAAGAGAGTCAAT
TCAGGGTGGTGAATGTGAAACCAGTAACGTTATACGATGTCGCAGAGTATGCCGGTGTCTCTTATCAGAC
CGTTTCCCGCGTGGTGAACCAGGCCAGCCACGTTTCTGCGAAAACGCGGGAAAAAGTGGAAGCGGCGATG
GCGGAGCTGAATTACATTCCCAACCGCGTGGCACAACAACTGGCGGGCAAACAGTCGTTGCTGATTGGCG
TTGCCACCTCCAGTCTGGCCCTGCACGCGCCGTCGCAAATTGTCGCGGCGATTAAATCTCGCGCCGATCA
ACTGGGTGCCAGCGTGGTGGTGTCGATGGTAGAACGAAGCGGCGTCGAAGCCTGTAAAGCGGCGGTGCAC
AATCTTCTCGCGCAACGCGTCAGTGGGCTGATCATTAACTATCCGCTGGATGACCAGGATGCCATTGCTG
TGGAAGCTGCCTGCACTAATGTTCCGGCGTTATTTCTTGATGTCTCTGACCAGACACCCATCAACAGTAT
TATTTTCTCCCATGAAGACGGTACGCGACTGGGCGTGGAGCATCTGGTCGCATTGGGTCACCAGCAAATC
GCGCTGTTAGCGGGCCCATTAAGTTCTGTCTCGGCGCGTCTGCGTCTGGCTGGCTGGCATAAATATCTCA
CTCGCAATCAAATTCAGCCGATAGCGGAACGGGAAGGCGACTGGAGTGCCATGTCCGGTTTTCAACAAAC
CATGCAAATGCTGAATGAGGGCATCGTTCCCACTGCGATGCTGGTTGCCAACGATCAGATGGCGCTGGGC
GCAATGCGCGCCATTACCGAGTCCGGGCTGCGCGTTGGTGCGGATATCTCGGTAGTGGGATACGACGATA
CCGAAGACAGCTCATGTTATATCCCGCCGTTAACCACCATCAAACAGGATTTTCGCCTGCTGGGGCAAAC
CAGCGTGGACCGCTTGCTGCAACTCTCTCAGGGCCAGGCGGTGAAGGGCAATCAGCTGTTGCCCGTCTCA
CTGGTGAAAAGAAAAACCACCCTGGCGCCCAATACGCAAACCGCCTCTCCCCGCGCGTTGGCCGATTCAT
TAATGCAGCTGGCACGACAGGTTTCCCGACTGGAAAGCGGGCAGTGAGCGCAACGCAATTAATGTAAGTT
AGCTCACTCATTAGGCACCCCAGGCTTTACACTTTATGCTTCCGGCTCGTATGTTGTGTGGAATTGTGAG
CGGATAACAATTTCACACAGGAAACAGCTATGACCATGATTACGGATTCACTGGCCGTCGTTTTACAACG
TCGTGACTGGGAAAACCCTGGCGTTACCCAACTTAATCGCCTTGCAGCACATCCCCCTTTCGCCAGCTGG
CGTAATAGCGAAGAGGCCCGCACCGATCGCCCTTCCCAACAGTTGCGCAGCCTGAATGGCGAATGGCGCT
TTGCCTGGTTTCCGGCACCAGAAGCGGTGCCGGAAAGCTGGCTGGAGTGCGATCTTCCTGAGGCCGATAC
TGTCGTCGTCCCCTCAAACTGGCAGATGCACGGTTACGATGCGCCCATCTACACCAACGTGACCTATCCC
ATTACGGTCAATCCGCCGTTTGTTCCCACGGAGAATCCGACGGGTTGTTACTCGCTCACATTTAATGTTG
ATGAAAGCTGGCTACAGGAAGGCCAGACGCGAATTATTTTTGATGGCGTTGGAATTAGCTTATCGACTGC
ACGGTGCACCAATGCTTCTGGCGTCAGGCAGCCATCGGAAGCTGTGGTATGGCTGTGCAGGTCGTAAATC
ACTGCATAATTCGTGTCGCTCAAGGCGCACTCCCGTTCTGGATAATGTTTTTTGCGCCGACATCATAACG
GTTCTGGCAAATATTCTGAAATGAGCTGTTGACAATTAATCATCGGCTCGTATAATGTGTGGAA
Features (pLannotate 1.2.2; 17 found; start..end, strand, type, name):
      1..17      +  protein_bind   lac operator: The lac repressor binds to the lac operator to inhibit transcription in E. coli. This inhibition can be relieved by adding lactose or isopropyl-β-D-thiogalactopyranoside (IPTG). lac repressor encoded by lacI
     40..693     +  CDS            GST26_SCHJA: Experimental evidence at protein level: Swiss-Prot protein existence level 1. GST isoenzymes appear to play a central role in the parasite detoxification system. Other functions are also suspected including a role in increasing the solubility of haematin in the parasite gut. From Schistosoma japonicum (Blood fluke).
    727..3813    +  CDS            PPP1R12A: MYPT1_HUMAN - Also known as MBS, MYPT1 From Homo sapiens (Human).
   3843..3882    +  CDS            rop (fragment): Rop protein, which maintains plasmids at low copy number; rop
   3984..4024    +  misc_feature   bom (fragment): basis of mobility region from pBR322
   4129..4233    +  promoter       AmpR promoter: bla
   4234..5094    +  CDS            AmpR: β-lactamase; bla; confers resistance to ampicillin, carbenicillin, and related antibiotics
   5265..5853    +  rep_origin     ori: high-copy-number ColE1/pMB1/pBR322/pUC origin of replication
   6039..6090    -  misc_feature   bom (fragment): basis of mobility region from pBR322
   6097..6174    +  promoter       lacI promoter: lacI
   6175..7257    +  CDS            lacI: lac repressor; lacI; The lac repressor binds to the lac operator to inhibit transcription in E. coli. This inhibition can be relieved by adding lactose or isopropyl-β-D-thiogalactopyranoside (IPTG).
   7270..7291    +  protein_bind   CAP binding site: CAP binding activates transcription in the presence of cAMP. E. coli catabolite activator protein
   7306..7336    +  promoter       lac promoter: promoter for the E. coli lac operon
   7344..7360    +  protein_bind   lac operator: The lac repressor binds to the lac operator to inhibit transcription in E. coli. This inhibition can be relieved by adding lactose or isopropyl-β-D-thiogalactopyranoside (IPTG). lac repressor encoded by lacI
   7380..7553    +  CDS            lacZα: LacZα fragment of β-galactosidase; lacZ fragment
   7817..7933    -  CDS            yciV (fragment): RNAAM_ECOLI - Also known as trpH From Escherichia coli (strain K12).
   8009..8037    +  promoter       tac promoter: strong E. coli promoter; hybrid between the trp and lac UV5 promoters
