[The description below was written by a language model from this plasmid's Addgene catalogue record and pLannotate feature annotations shown in this document.]
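Description:
pGEX-PPP1R12A wt is a bacterial expression plasmid built on the pGEX-4T3 backbone for producing human protein phosphatase 1 regulatory subunit 12A (PPP1R12A, also called MYPT1 or MBS) as a glutathione S-transferase fusion in E. coli. The sequenced plasmid is about 8 kb, consistent with a roughly 4.9 kb backbone carrying a roughly 3.1 kb insert. It replicates from a ColE1/pMB1-type origin and is selected with ampicillin through the bla gene. The catalogue lists it as low copy, whereas the automated annotation labels the origin with its generic high-copy family description. Only short fragments of rop and the pBR322 bom region are detected.

Expression is driven by the tac promoter, a strong trp/lac hybrid, followed by a lac operator that spans the numbering origin of the circular map. The plasmid-borne lacI gene, with its own promoter, supplies repressor to keep transcription off until it is induced with IPTG. Downstream lies the Schistosoma japonicum GST coding sequence, followed after a short linker by the PPP1R12A open reading frame, which was inserted between the EcoRI and EagI sites, both retained, so that GST sits at the N terminus. The insert derives in part from a human ORFeome clone. The remaining lac promoter, lacZα and yciV fragments are backbone remnants with no role in the payload.

The GST tag permits affinity purification on glutathione resin. The "wt" designation and the associated publication, a chemical genetic screen for AMPKα2 substrates, suggest the purified wild-type protein serves as a candidate kinase substrate, although the record does not describe specific assays.
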