Addgene plasmid #31669: pGEX-PPP1R12A wt
Depositing lab: Anne Brunet. Depositing organization: Stanford University. Publication: Chemical Genetic Screen for AMPKalpha2 Substrates Uncovers a Network of Proteins Involved in Mitosis. Banko MR, Allen JJ, Schaffer BE, Wilker EW, Tsou P, White JL, Villen J, Wang B, Kim SR, Sakamoto K, Gygi SP, Cantley LC, Yaffe MB, Shokat KM, Brunet A. Mol Cell. 2011 Dec 23;44(6):878-92. Epub 2011 Dec 1. 10.1016/j.molcel.2011.11.005 PubMed 22137581.
Backbone
  Vector backbone: pGEX-4T3
  Backbone size w/o insert (bp): 4900
  Vector type: Bacterial Expression
Growth in bacteria
  Bacterial resistance: Ampicillin, 100 μg/mL
  Growth temperature: 37°C
  Growth strain: DH5alpha
  Copy number: Low Copy
Gene/Insert
  Gene/Insert name: Protein Phosphatase 1 Regulatory Subunit 12A (alt name: GST-PPP1R12A)
  Species: H. sapiens (human)
  Insert size (bp): 3100
  Entrez Gene: PPP1R12A (a.k.a. GUBS, M130, MBS, MYPT1)
  Tag / fusion protein: GST (N terminal on backbone)
  Cloning method: Restriction Enzyme; 5′ cloning site EcoRI (not destroyed); 3′ cloning site EagI (not destroyed)
  Sequencing primers: 5′ pGEX 5'; 3′ pGEX 3'
Resource information
  A portion of this plasmid was derived from a plasmid made by: Open Biosystems Human Orfeome Collection
Terms and licenses: Academic/Nonprofit Terms; Industry Terms: Not Available to Industry
How to cite: pGEX-PPP1R12A wt was a gift from Anne Brunet (Addgene plasmid # 31669 ; http://n2t.net/addgene:31669 ; RRID:Addgene_31669)
