>Addgene plasmid #31669 | pGEX-PPP1R12A wt | addgene partial sequence | sequence record 45633 | pGEX-5 5'-GGGCTGGCAAGCCACGTTTGGTG-3'
GGATCCCCGAATTCGCAGATGGCGGACGCGAAGCAGAAGCGGAACGAGCAGCTGAAACGCTGGATCGGCT
CCGAGACGGACCTCGAGCCTCCGGTGGTGAAGCGCCAGAAGACCAAGGTGAAGTTCGACGATGGCGCCGT
CTTCCTGGCTGCTTGCTCCAGCGGCGACACGGACGAGGTCCTCAAGCTGCTGCACCGCGGCGCCGACATC
AATTACGCCAATGTGGACGGACTCACTGCCCTGCACCAGGCTTGCATTGATGACAATGTTGATATGGTGA
AGTTTCTGGTAGAAAATGGAGCAAATATTAATCAACCTGATAATGAAGGCTGGATACCACTACATGCAGC
AGCTTCCTGTGGATATCTTGATATTGCAGAGTTTTTGATTGGTCAAGGAGCACATGTAGGGGCTGTCAAC
AGTGAAGGAGATACACCTTTAGATATTGCGGAGGAGGAGGCAATGGAAGAGCTACTTCAAAATGAAGTTA
ATCGGCAAGGGGTTGATATAGAAGCAGCTCGAAAGGAAGAAGAACGGATCATGCTTAGAGATGCCAGGCA
GTGGCTAAATAGTGGTCATATAAATGATGTCCGGCATGCAAAATCTGGAGGTACAGCACTTCACGTTGCA
GCTGCTAAAGGCTATACGGAAGTTTTAAAACTTTTAATACAGGCAGGCTATGATGTTAATATTAAAGACT
ATGATGGCTGGACACCTCTTCATGCTGCAGCTCATTGGGGTAAAGAAGAAGCATGTCGAATTTTAGTGGA
CAATCTGTGTGATATGGAGATGGTCAACAAAGTGGGCCAAACAGCCTTTGATGTAGCAGATGAAGACATT
TTAGGATATTTAGAA
